>Addgene plasmid #202173 | pL0_EF-lysA | addgene full sequence | sequence record 405688 | Addgene NGS Result
GCGGCCTGAAGCCACACAGTGATATTGATTTGCTGGTTACGGTGACCGTAAGGCTTGATGAAACAACGCG
GCGAGCTTTGATCAACGACCTTTTGGAAACTTCGGCTTCCCCTGGAGAGAGTGAGATTCTCCGCGCTGTA
GAAGTCACCATTGTTGTGCACGACGACATCATTCCGTGGCGTTATCCAGCTAAGCGCGAACTGCAATTTG
GAGAATGGCAGCGCAATGACATTCTTGCTGGTATCTTCGAGCCAGCCACGATCGACATTGATCTGGCTAT
CTTGCTGACAAAAGCAAGAGAACATAGCGTTGCCTTGGTAGGTCCAGCGGCGGAGGAACTCTTTGATCCG
GTTCCTGAACAGGATCTATTTGAGGCGCTAAATGAAACCTTAACGCTATGGAACTCGCCGCCCGACTGGG
CTGGCGATGAGCGAAATGTAGTGCTTACGTTGTCCCGCATTTGGTACAGCGCAGTAACCGGCAAAATCGC
GCCGAAGGATGTCGCTGCCGACTGGGCAATGGAGCGCCTGCCGGCCCAGTATCAGCCCGTCATACTTGAA
GCTAGACAGGCTTATCTTGGACAAGAAGAAGATCGCTTGGCCTCGCGCGCAGATCAGTTGGAAGAATTTG
TCCACTACGTGAAAGGCGAGATCACCAAGGTAGTCGGCAAATAATAATCACCTAGAATGCATGACCAAAA
TCCCTTAACGTGAGTTTTCGTTCCACTGAGCGTCAGACCCCGTAGAAAAGATCAAAGGATCTTCTTGAGA
TCCTTTTTTTCTGCGCGTAATCTGCTGCTTGCAAACAAAAAAACCACCGCTACCAGCGGTGGTTTGTTTG
CCGGATCAAGAGCTACCAACTCTTTTTCCGAAGGTAACTGGCTTCAGCAGAGCGCAGATACCAAATACTG
TTCTTCTAGTGTAGCCGTAGTTAGGCCACCACTTCAAGAACTCTGTAGCACCGCCTACATACCTCGCTCT
GCTAATCCTGTTACCAGTGGCTGCTGCCAGTGGCGATAAGTCGTGTCTTACCGGGTTGGACTCAAGACGA
TAGTTACCGGATAAGGCGCAGCGGTCGGGCTGAACGGGGGGTTCGTGCACACAGCCCAGCTTGGAGCGAA
CGACCTACACCGAACTGAGATACCTACAGCGTGAGCTATGAGAAAGCGCCACGCTTCCCGAAGGGAGAAA
GGCGGACAGGTATCCGGTAAGCGGCAGGGTCGGAACAGGAGAGCGCACGAGGGAGCTTCCAGGGGGAAAC
GCCTGGTATCTTTATAGTCCTGTCGGGTTTCGCCACCTCTGACTTGAGCGTCGATTTTTGTGATGCTCGT
CAGGGGGGCGGAGCCTATGGAAAAACGCCAGCAACGCGGCCTTTTTACGGTTCCTTGCCTTTTGCTGGCC
TTTTGCTCACATGTTCTTTCCTGCGTTATCCCCTGATTCTGTGGGTGGAAGGGCTCGGAGTTGTGGTAAT
CTATGTATCCTGGTGGTCTCGAGCGTGACGGCATCGGATGAGACTCTATGAAGTCGCAACCATAAATCCT
TTTCCACCACCAACCTCAACGAGAAAACCTAGCCATTCAAACATCATACGCGAGAAAATGAGAAAGTGTC
GAAGAGATCATTGTGTTTTCATTGGCTAGTTTCTTTGCTAACGTATGCCCGAAAAAGGTCACAATTTGAA
AGTGACTGTATTTTTTCGTAGCAAGGCGCCGGCCTGTTATATTCCGGGAATAATAGAATAAGCGCCTTAT
CCGCTCAACTCTAGCTAATCAATCCCATCACGCAGTCGTTTTTCTAAACGCGACGGGAATTCATCGGGGA
TGAAGCCGCAACCTTGTCCAACTCCGTGGACAGCGGCACAGAGTACCGGAAACATGCGTCAACTGGCTTA
ACTCAATATCAGCCGCAAGCAATACATAATCAATAAATCTTCTAATTACTGTTTGATACTGTTTCTAGTC
CAAACACATTATACTGTTCCTTAAGCGGAGACCTGAGACGAGACGAGACAGCCTGAGAATGGATGCGAGT
AATGAGCTCGGCACAAAATCACCACTCGATACAGGCAGCCCATCAGTCCGGGACGGCGTCAGCGGGAGAG
CCGTTGTAAGGCGGCAGACTTTGCTCATGTTACCGATGCTATTCGGAAGAACGGCAACTAAGCTGCCGGG
TTTGAAACACGGATGATCTCGCGGAGGGTAGCATGTTGATTGTAACGATGACAGAGCGTTGCTGCCTGTG
ATCACCGCTCCTCTAGAGTCGACTTGCAGGCATGCAAGCTTAGCAAGCGAACCGGAATTGCCAGCTGGGG
CGCCCTCTGGTAAGGTTGGGAAGCCCTGCAAAGTAAACTGGATGGCTTTCTTGCCGCCAAGGATCTGATG
GCGCAGGGGATCAATATCTGATCAAGAGACAGGATGAGGATCGTTTCGCATGAGGGAAGCGGTGATCGCC
GAAGTATCGACTCAACTATCAGAGGTAGTTGGCGTCATCGAGCGCCATCTCGAACCGACGTTGCTGGCCG
TACATTTGTACGGCTCCGCAGTGGATG
Features (pLannotate 1.2.2; 4 found; start..end, strand, type, name):
    765..1353    +  rep_origin     ori: high-copy-number ColE1/pMB1/pBR322/pUC origin of replication
   2249..2281    +  misc_feature   MCS (fragment): pUC18/19 multiple cloning site
   2282..2398    +  CDS            tnpA (fragment): TN5P_ECOLX - Also known as tnp. Experimental evidence at protein level: Swiss-Prot protein existence level 1. Mediates transposition of transposon Tn5 by a 'cut and paste' mechanism. First, the monomeric transposase binds the 19 bp inverted DNA repeats flanking the transposon. Then, dimerization of the DNA- bound transposase creates a synaptic DNA complex. After nicking of the first DNA strand, excision of the transposon proceeds through a series of intermediates. The transposase then mediates the insertion of the transposon at a new site by strand transfer. The activity of the wild- type tran
   2430..671     +  CDS            aadA (across the origin): S3AD_ECOLX - Experimental evidence at protein level: Swiss-Prot protein existence level 1. Mediates bacterial resistance to the antibiotics streptomycin and spectinomycin. From Escherichia coli.
