[The description below was written by a language model from this plasmid's Addgene catalogue record and pLannotate feature annotations shown in this document.]
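Description:
pL0_EF-lysA is a Level 0 part plasmid from the universal Loop assembly system, a hierarchical DNA fabrication scheme designed to work across kingdoms. It is built on the pL0R backbone and is a small construct of about 2.5 kb that serves purely as a bacterial storage and donor vector for a single standardised part, not as an expression plasmid. It replicates in E. coli from a high-copy ColE1/pUC-type origin. Selection is with spectinomycin, conferred by the aadA aminoglycoside adenylyltransferase gene, which in this circular sequence record spans the numbering origin.

The payload is a 495 bp terminator from gene 21592 (lysA) of the diatom Phaeodactylum tricornutum, carried without mutations and introduced by Gibson cloning. It is flanked by the E and F overhangs of the assembly syntax, which define the position the part will occupy, consistent with a 3' terminator slot, when several Level 0 parts are combined in a defined order into a Level 1 transcription unit. In such an assembly it would provide the transcription termination signals downstream of a coding sequence intended for expression in diatoms.

The automated feature table does not annotate the terminator itself or the overhangs. Besides the origin and aadA, it lists only a short pUC-type multiple cloning site fragment and a small fragment matching the Tn5 transposase coding sequence. These are most likely backbone remnants with no stated function in the record. No promoter, reporter or eukaryotic selection marker is recorded, as expected for a single-part donor plasmid.
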