Addgene plasmid #202173: pL0_EF-lysA
Purpose: Level 0 plasmid containing a terminator sequence from gene 21592 from Phaeodactylum tricornutum with EF overhangs used to build a level 1 construct.
Depositing lab: Christopher Dupont. Depositing organization: J. Craig Venter Institute (JCVI). Publication: Universal loop assembly: open, efficient and cross-kingdom DNA fabrication. Pollak B, Matute T, Nunez I, Cerda A, Lopez C, Vargas V, Kan A, Bielinski V, von Dassow P, Dupont CL, Federici F. Synth Biol (Oxf). 2020;5(1):ysaa001. doi: 10.1093/synbio/ysaa001. Epub 2020 Feb 5. PubMed 32161816.
Backbone
  Vector backbone: pL0R
  Vector type: Synthetic Biology
Growth in bacteria
  Bacterial resistance: Spectinomycin, 50 μg/mL
  Growth temperature: 37°C
  Growth strain: DH5alpha
  Copy number: High Copy
Gene/Insert
  Gene/Insert name: lysA terminator
  Species: Phaeodactylum tricornutum
  Insert size (bp): 495
  Mutation: None
  Cloning method: Gibson Cloning
How to cite: pL0_EF-lysA was a gift from Christopher Dupont (Addgene plasmid # 202173 ; http://n2t.net/addgene:202173 ; RRID:Addgene_202173)
